Addgene plasmid #77391: ALK gRNA (BRDN0001148180)
Purpose: 3rd generation lentiviral gRNA plasmid targeting human ALK
Depositing lab: John Doench & David Root. Depositing organization: Broad Institute. Publication: Optimized sgRNA design to maximize activity and minimize off-target effects of CRISPR-Cas9. Doench JG, Fusi N, Sullender M, Hegde M, Vaimberg EW, Donovan KF, Smith I, Tothova Z, Wilen C, Orchard R, Virgin HW, Listgarten J, Root DE. Nat Biotechnol. 2016 Jan 18. doi: 10.1038/nbt.3437. PubMed 26780180.
Backbone
  Vector backbone: lentiGuide-Puro
  Backbone manufacturer: Zhang Lab (Addgene plasmid # 52963)
  Vector type: Mammalian Expression, Lentiviral, CRISPR
  Selectable markers: Puromycin
Growth in bacteria
  Bacterial resistance: Ampicillin, 100 μg/mL
  Growth temperature: 37°C
  Growth strain: DH5alpha
  Copy number: High Copy
Gene/Insert
  Gene/Insert name: ALK (alt names: ALK; NM_004304.4)
  gRNA/shRNA sequence: TCCAGACAACCCATTTCGAG
  Species: H. sapiens (human)
  Entrez Gene: ALK (a.k.a. ALK1, CD246, NBLST3)
  Promoter: hU6
  Cloning method: Unknown
  Sequencing primers: 5′ U6-F; 3′ pS2-R
Terms and licenses: Academic/Nonprofit Terms; Industry Terms: Not Available to Industry
Depositor comments: The gRNA was designed to target the following Genbank reference sequence(s): NM_004304.4. Note that this plasmid does NOT contain Cas9. It should be used in conjunction with lentiCas9-Blast (Addgene #52962) or otherwise with cell lines already expressing Cas9. Browse the full kinome gRNA library at http://www.addgene.org/pooled-library/broadgpp-human-kinome/ or visit http://www.broadinstitute.org/rnai/public/ for detailed protocols and information.
How to cite: ALK gRNA (BRDN0001148180) was a gift from John Doench & David Root (Addgene plasmid # 77391 ; http://n2t.net/addgene:77391 ; RRID:Addgene_77391)
