[The description below was written by a language model from this plasmid's Addgene catalogue record and pLannotate feature annotations shown in this document.]
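Description:
ALK gRNA (BRDN0001148180) is a third-generation lentiviral CRISPR guide plasmid built on the lentiGuide-Puro backbone and designed to target human ALK (the guide was designed against the NM_004304.4 reference transcript). It is maintained in E. coli through a high-copy ColE1/pUC-type origin with ampicillin selection (β-lactamase). It also carries an f1 origin and remnants of a standard cloning backbone, including lac promoter/operator elements and T7 and T3 promoters.

The lentiviral cassette begins with an RSV promoter fused to a truncated HIV-1 5' LTR, an arrangement that drives genomic RNA production in packaging cells without Tat. This is followed by the Ψ packaging signal with a partial gag sequence and by the Rev response element for Rev-dependent nuclear export. Next, a human U6 RNA polymerase III promoter expresses the ALK-specific spacer joined to the Streptococcus pyogenes Cas9 guide RNA scaffold. After a central polypurine tract (cPPT/CTS), which aids nuclear import of the viral genome, an EF-1α core promoter with its intron A drives puromycin N-acetyltransferase, so transduced mammalian cells can be selected with puromycin. A WPRE enhances transcript expression. The cassette ends in a ΔU3 self-inactivating 3' LTR, and an SV40 poly(A) signal and SV40 origin lie downstream of it.

The plasmid does not encode Cas9, so it must be used with a separate Cas9 lentivector or in cells that already express Cas9. The guide comes from a human kinome gRNA collection developed alongside work on optimized sgRNA design. Its typical use is to disrupt ALK by Cas9 cleavage after lentiviral delivery.
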