Features (pLannotate 1.2.2; 29 found; start..end, strand, type, name):
     14..80      +  CDS            small t antigen (fragment): SV40 (simian virus 40) small t antigen
    106..317     +  promoter       EF-1α core promoter: core promoter for human elongation factor EF-1α
    318..1256    +  intron         EF-1α intron A: intron upstream of the start codon of human EF-1α
   1278..1877    +  CDS            PuroR (fragment): puromycin N-acetyltransferase; pac from Streptomyces; confers resistance to puromycin
   1893..2481    +  misc_feature   WPRE: woodchuck hepatitis virus posttranscriptional regulatory element
   2532..2551    +  misc_feature   cPPT/CTS (fragment): central polypurine tract and central termination sequence of HIV-1
   2553..2786    +  LTR            3' LTR (ΔU3): self-inactivating 3' long terminal repeat (LTR) from HIV-1
   2864..2985    +  polyA_signal   SV40 poly(A) signal: SV40 polyadenylation signal
   3025..3160    +  rep_origin     SV40 ori: SV40 origin of replication
   3181..3199    -  promoter       T7 promoter: promoter for bacteriophage T7 RNA polymerase
   3207..3362    +  CDS            lacZα (fragment): LacZα fragment of β-galactosidase; lacZ fragment
   3367..3795    +  rep_origin     f1 ori (sequence partly withheld): f1 bacteriophage origin of replication; arrow indicates direction of (+) strand synthesis
   3848..3952    +  promoter       AmpR promoter: bla
   3953..4813    +  CDS            AmpR: β-lactamase; bla; confers resistance to ampicillin, carbenicillin, and related antibiotics
   4984..5572    +  rep_origin     ori: high-copy-number ColE1/pMB1/pBR322/pUC origin of replication
   5755..5847    +  CDS            lacI (fragment): lac repressor; lacI; The lac repressor binds to the lac operator to inhibit transcription in E. coli. This inhibition can be relieved by adding lactose or isopropyl-β-D-thiogalactopyranoside (IPTG).
   5860..5881    +  protein_bind   CAP binding site: CAP binding activates transcription in the presence of cAMP. E. coli catabolite activator protein
   5896..5926    +  promoter       lac promoter: promoter for the E. coli lac operon
   5934..5950    +  protein_bind   lac operator: The lac repressor binds to the lac operator to inhibit transcription in E. coli. This inhibition can be relieved by adding lactose or isopropyl-β-D-thiogalactopyranoside (IPTG). lac repressor encoded by lacI
   5995..6013    +  promoter       T3 promoter: promoter for bacteriophage T3 RNA polymerase
   6041..6267    +  promoter       RSV promoter: Rous sarcoma virus enhancer/promoter
   6268..6448    +  LTR            5' LTR (truncated): truncated 5' long terminal repeat (LTR) from HIV-1
   6495..6620    +  misc_feature   HIV-1 Ψ: packaging signal of human immunodeficiency virus type 1
   6604..6967    +  CDS            HIV-1 gag (fragment): gag protein from human immunodeficiency virus 1; gag
   7113..7346    +  misc_feature   RRE: The Rev response element (RRE) of HIV-1 allows for Rev-dependent mRNA export from the nucleus to the cytoplasm.
   7723..7749    +  CDS            Rev (fragment): human immunodeficiency virus 1 (HIV-1) Rev protein; rev; enhances nuclear export of unspliced and incompletely spliced viral mRNAs
   7753..7993    +  promoter       U6 promoter: RNA polymerase III promoter for human U6 snRNA
   8023..8098    +  misc_RNA       gRNA scaffold: guide RNA scaffold for the Streptococcus pyogenes CRISPR/Cas9 system
   8154..8271    +  misc_feature   cPPT/CTS: central polypurine tract and central termination sequence of HIV-1
>Addgene plasmid #77391 | ALK gRNA (BRDN0001148180) | addgene full sequence | sequence record 187672 | Addgene Assembled Sequence
CCCGGGTGCAAAGATGGATAAAGTTTTAAACAGAGAGGAATCTTTGCAGCTAATGGACCTTCTAGGTCTT
GAAAGGAGTGGGAATTGGCTCCGGTGCCCGTCAGTGGGCAGAGCGCACATCGCCCACAGTCCCCGAGAAG
TTGGGGGGAGGGGTCGGCAATTGATCCGGTGCCTAGAGAAGGTGGCGCGGGGTAAACTGGGAAAGTGATG
TCGTGTACTGGCTCCGCCTTTTTCCCGAGGGTGGGGGAGAACCGTATATAAGTGCAGTAGTCGCCGTGAA
CGTTCTTTTTCGCAACGGGTTTGCCGCCAGAACACAGGTAAGTGCCGTGTGTGGTTCCCGCGGGCCTGGC
CTCTTTACGGGTTATGGCCCTTGCGTGCCTTGAATTACTTCCACCTGGCTGCAGTACGTGATTCTTGATC
CCGAGCTTCGGGTTGGAAGTGGGTGGGAGAGTTCGAGGCCTTGCGCTTAAGGAGCCCCTTCGCCTCGTGC
TTGAGTTGAGGCCTGGCCTGGGCGCTGGGGCCGCCGCGTGCGAATCTGGTGGCACCTTCGCGCCTGTCTC
GCTGCTTTCGATAAGTCTCTAGCCATTTAAAATTTTTGATGACCTGCTGCGACGCTTTTTTTCTGGCAAG
ATAGTCTTGTAAATGCGGGCCAAGATCTGCACACTGGTATTTCGGTTTTTGGGGCCGCGGGCGGCGACGG
GGCCCGTGCGTCCCAGCGCACATGTTCGGCGAGGCGGGGCCTGCGAGCGCGGCCACCGAGAATCGGACGG
GGGTAGTCTCAAGCTGGCCGGCCTGCTCTGGTGCCTGGCCTCGCGCCGCCGTGTATCGCCCCGCCCTGGG
CGGCAAGGCTGGCCCGGTCGGCACCAGTTGCGTGAGCGGAAAGATGGCCGCTTCCCGGCCCTGCTGCAGG
GAGCTCAAAATGGAGGACGCGGCGCTCGGGAGAGCGGGCGGGTGAGTCACCCACACAAAGGAAAAGGGCC
TTTCCGTCCTCAGCCGTCGCTTCATGTGACTCCACGGAGTACCGGGCGCCGTCCAGGCACCTCGATTAGT
TCTCGAGCTTTTGGAGTACGTCGTCTTTAGGTTGGGGGGAGGGGTTTTATGCGATGGAGTTTCCCCACAC
TGAGTGGGTGGAGACTGAAGTTAGGCCAGCTTGGCACTTGATGTAATTCTCCTTGGAATTTGCCCTTTTT
GAGTTTGGATCTTGGTTCATTCTCAAGCCTCAGACAGTGGTTCAAAGTTTTTTTCTTCCATTTCAGGTGT
CGTGACGTACGGCCACCATGACCGAGTACAAGCCCACGGTGCGCCTCGCCACCCGCGACGACGTCCCCAG
GGCCGTACGCACCCTCGCCGCCGCGTTCGCCGACTACCCCGCCACGCGCCACACCGTCGATCCGGACCGC
CACATCGAGCGGGTCACCGAGCTGCAAGAACTCTTCCTCACGCGCGTCGGGCTCGACATCGGCAAGGTGT
GGGTCGCGGACGACGGCGCCGCCGTGGCGGTCTGGACCACGCCGGAGAGCGTCGAAGCGGGGGCGGTGTT
CGCCGAGATCGGCCCGCGCATGGCCGAGTTGAGCGGTTCCCGGCTGGCCGCGCAGCAACAGATGGAAGGC
CTCCTGGCGCCGCACCGGCCCAAGGAGCCCGCGTGGTTCCTGGCCACCGTCGGAGTCTCGCCCGACCACC
AGGGCAAGGGTCTGGGCAGCGCCGTCGTGCTCCCCGGAGTGGAGGCGGCCGAGCGCGCCGGGGTGCCCGC
CTTCCTGGAGACCTCCGCGCCCCGCAACCTCCCCTTCTACGAGCGGCTCGGCTTCACCGTCACCGCCGAC
GTCGAGGTGCCCGAAGGACCGCGCACCTGGTGCATGACCCGCAAGCCCGGTGCCTGAACGCGTTAAGTCG
ACAATCAACCTCTGGATTACAAAATTTGTGAAAGATTGACTGGTATTCTTAACTATGTTGCTCCTTTTAC
GCTATGTGGATACGCTGCTTTAATGCCTTTGTATCATGCTATTGCTTCCCGTATGGCTTTCATTTTCTCC
TCCTTGTATAAATCCTGGTTGCTGTCTCTTTATGAGGAGTTGTGGCCCGTTGTCAGGCAACGTGGCGTGG
TGTGCACTGTGTTTGCTGACGCAACCCCCACTGGTTGGGGCATTGCCACCACCTGTCAGCTCCTTTCCGG
GACTTTCGCTTTCCCCCTCCCTATTGCCACGGCGGAACTCATCGCCGCCTGCCTTGCCCGCTGCTGGACA
GGGGCTCGGCTGTTGGGCACTGACAATTCCGTGGTGTTGTCGGGGAAATCATCGTCCTTTCCTTGGCTGC
TCGCCTGTGTTGCCACCTGGATTCTGCGCGGGACGTCCTTCTGCTACGTCCCTTCGGCCCTCAATCCAGC
GGACCTTCCTTCCCGCGGCCTGCTGCCGGCTCTGCGGCCTCTTCCGCGTCTTCGCCTTCGCCCTCAGACG
AGTCGGATCTCCCTTTGGGCCGCCTCCCCGCGTCGACTTTAAGACCAATGACTTACAAGGCAGCTGTAGA
TCTTAGCCACTTTTTAAAAGAAAAGGGGGGACTGGAAGGGCTAATTCACTCCCAACGAAGACAAGATCTG
CTTTTTGCTTGTACTGGGTCTCTCTGGTTAGACCAGATCTGAGCCTGGGAGCTCTCTGGCTAACTAGGGA
ACCCACTGCTTAAGCCTCAATAAAGCTTGCCTTGAGTGCTTCAAGTAGTGTGTGCCCGTCTGTTGTGTGA
CTCTGGTAACTAGAGATCCCTCAGACCCTTTTAGTCAGTGTGGAAAATCTCTAGCAGTACGTATAGTAGT
TCATGTCATCTTATTATTCAGTATTTATAACTTGCAAAGAAATGAATATCAGAGAGTGAGAGGAACTTGT
TTATTGCAGCTTATAATGGTTACAAATAAAGCAATAGCATCACAAATTTCACAAATAAAGCATTTTTTTC
ACTGCATTCTAGTTGTGGTTTGTCCAAACTCATCAATGTATCTTATCATGTCTGGCTCTAGCTATCCCGC
CCCTAACTCCGCCCATCCCGCCCCTAACTCCGCCCAGTTCCGCCCATTCTCCGCCCCATGGCTGACTAAT
TTTTTTTATTTATGCAGAGGCCGAGGCCGCCTCGGCCTCTGAGCTATTCCAGAAGTAGTGAGGAGGCTTT
TTTGGAGGCCTAGGGACGTACCCAATTCGCCCTATAGTGAGTCGTATTACGCGCGCTCACTGGCCGTCGT
TTTACAACGTCGTGACTGGGAAAACCCTGGCGTTACCCAACTTAATCGCCTTGCAGCACATCCCCCTTTC
GCCAGCTGGCGTAATAGCGAAGAGGCCCGCACCGATCGCCCTTCCCAACAGTTGCGCAGCCTGAATGGCG
AATGGG
[124 nt withheld, positions 3367-3490]
C
[91 nt withheld, positions 3492-3582]
A
[49 nt withheld, positions 3584-3632]
CCTTTGACGTTGGAGTCCACGTTCTTT
[37 nt withheld, positions 3660-3696]
ACCCTATCTCGGTCTATTCTTTTGATTTATAAGGGATTTTGCCGATTTCGGCCTATTGGTTAAAAAATGA
GCTGATTTAACAAAAATTTAACGCGAATTTTAACAAAATATTAACGCTTACAATTTAGGTGGCACTTTTC
GGGGAAATGTGCGCGGAACCCCTATTTGTTTATTTTTCTAAATACATTCAAATATGTATCCGCTCATGAG
ACAATAACCCTGATAAATGCTTCAATAATATTGAAAAAGGAAGAGTATGAGTATTCAACATTTCCGTGTC
GCCCTTATTCCCTTTTTTGCGGCATTTTGCCTTCCTGTTTTTGCTCACCCAGAAACGCTGGTGAAAGTAA
AAGATGCTGAAGATCAGTTGGGTGCACGAGTGGGTTACATCGAACTGGATCTCAACAGCGGTAAGATCCT
TGAGAGTTTTCGCCCCGAAGAACGTTTTCCAATGATGAGCACTTTTAAAGTTCTGCTATGTGGCGCGGTA
TTATCCCGTATTGACGCCGGGCAAGAGCAACTCGGTCGCCGCATACACTATTCTCAGAATGACTTGGTTG
AGTACTCACCAGTCACAGAAAAGCATCTTACGGATGGCATGACAGTAAGAGAATTATGCAGTGCTGCCAT
AACCATGAGTGATAACACTGCGGCCAACTTACTTCTGACAACGATCGGAGGACCGAAGGAGCTAACCGCT
TTTTTGCACAACATGGGGGATCATGTAACTCGCCTTGATCGTTGGGAACCGGAGCTGAATGAAGCCATAC
CAAACGACGAGCGTGACACCACGATGCCTGTAGCAATGGCAACAACGTTGCGCAAACTATTAACTGGCGA
ACTACTTACTCTAGCTTCCCGGCAACAATTAATAGACTGGATGGAGGCGGATAAAGTTGCAGGACCACTT
CTGCGCTCGGCCCTTCCGGCTGGCTGGTTTATTGCTGATAAATCTGGAGCCGGTGAGCGTGGGTCTCGCG
GTATCATTGCAGCACTGGGGCCAGATGGTAAGCCCTCCCGTATCGTAGTTATCTACACGACGGGGAGTCA
GGCAACTATGGATGAACGAAATAGACAGATCGCTGAGATAGGTGCCTCACTGATTAAGCATTGGTAACTG
TCAGACCAAGTTTACTCATATATACTTTAGATTGATTTAAAACTTCATTTTTAATTTAAAAGGATCTAGG
TGAAGATCCTTTTTGATAATCTCATGACCAAAATCCCTTAACGTGAGTTTTCGTTCCACTGAGCGTCAGA
CCCCGTAGAAAAGATCAAAGGATCTTCTTGAGATCCTTTTTTTCTGCGCGTAATCTGCTGCTTGCAAACA
AAAAAACCACCGCTACCAGCGGTGGTTTGTTTGCCGGATCAAGAGCTACCAACTCTTTTTCCGAAGGTAA
CTGGCTTCAGCAGAGCGCAGATACCAAATACTGTTCTTCTAGTGTAGCCGTAGTTAGGCCACCACTTCAA
GAACTCTGTAGCACCGCCTACATACCTCGCTCTGCTAATCCTGTTACCAGTGGCTGCTGCCAGTGGCGAT
AAGTCGTGTCTTACCGGGTTGGACTCAAGACGATAGTTACCGGATAAGGCGCAGCGGTCGGGCTGAACGG
GGGGTTCGTGCACACAGCCCAGCTTGGAGCGAACGACCTACACCGAACTGAGATACCTACAGCGTGAGCT
ATGAGAAAGCGCCACGCTTCCCGAAGGGAGAAAGGCGGACAGGTATCCGGTAAGCGGCAGGGTCGGAACA
GGAGAGCGCACGAGGGAGCTTCCAGGGGGAAACGCCTGGTATCTTTATAGTCCTGTCGGGTTTCGCCACC
TCTGACTTGAGCGTCGATTTTTGTGATGCTCGTCAGGGGGGCGGAGCCTATGGAAAAACGCCAGCAACGC
GGCCTTTTTACGGTTCCTGGCCTTTTGCTGGCCTTTTGCTCACATGTTCTTTCCTGCGTTATCCCCTGAT
TCTGTGGATAACCGTATTACCGCCTTTGAGTGAGCTGATACCGCTCGCCGCAGCCGAACGACCGAGCGCA
GCGAGTCAGTGAGCGAGGAAGCGGAAGAGCGCCCAATACGCAAACCGCCTCTCCCCGCGCGTTGGCCGAT
TCATTAATGCAGCTGGCACGACAGGTTTCCCGACTGGAAAGCGGGCAGTGAGCGCAACGCAATTAATGTG
AGTTAGCTCACTCATTAGGCACCCCAGGCTTTACACTTTATGCTTCCGGCTCGTATGTTGTGTGGAATTG
TGAGCGGATAACAATTTCACACAGGAAACAGCTATGACCATGATTACGCCAAGCGCGCAATTAACCCTCA
CTAAAGGGAACAAAAGCTGGAGCTGCAAGCTTAATGTAGTCTTATGCAATACTCTTGTAGTCTTGCAACA
TGGTAACGATGAGTTAGCAACATGCCTTACAAGGAGAGAAAAAGCACCGTGCATGCCGATTGGTGGAAGT
AAGGTGGTACGATCGTGCCTTATTAGGAAGGCAACAGACGGGTCTGACATGGATTGGACGAACCACTGAA
TTGCCGCATTGCAGAGATATTGTATTTAAGTGCCTAGCTCGATACATAAACGGGTCTCTCTGGTTAGACC
AGATCTGAGCCTGGGAGCTCTCTGGCTAACTAGGGAACCCACTGCTTAAGCCTCAATAAAGCTTGCCTTG
AGTGCTTCAAGTAGTGTGTGCCCGTCTGTTGTGTGACTCTGGTAACTAGAGATCCCTCAGACCCTTTTAG
TCAGTGTGGAAAATCTCTAGCAGTGGCGCCCGAACAGGGACTTGAAAGCGAAAGGGAAACCAGAGGAGCT
CTCTCGACGCAGGACTCGGCTTGCTGAAGCGCGCACGGCAAGAGGCGAGGGGCGGCGACTGGTGAGTACG
CCAAAAATTTTGACTAGCGGAGGCTAGAAGGAGAGAGATGGGTGCGAGAGCGTCAGTATTAAGCGGGGGA
GAATTAGATCGCGATGGGAAAAAATTCGGTTAAGGCCAGGGGGAAAGAAAAAATATAAATTAAAACATAT
AGTATGGGCAAGCAGGGAGCTAGAACGATTCGCAGTTAATCCTGGCCTGTTAGAAACATCAGAAGGCTGT
AGACAAATACTGGGACAGCTACAACCATCCCTTCAGACAGGATCAGAAGAACTTAGATCATTATATAATA
CAGTAGCAACCCTCTATTGTGTGCATCAAAGGATAGAGATAAAAGACACCAAGGAAGCTTTAGACAAGAT
AGAGGAAGAGCAAAACAAAAGTAAGACCACCGCACAGCAAGCGGCCGCTGATCTTCAGACCTGGAGGAGG
AGATATGAGGGACAATTGGAGAAGTGAATTATATAAATATAAAGTAGTAAAAATTGAACCATTAGGAGTA
GCACCCACCAAGGCAAAGAGAAGAGTGGTGCAGAGAGAAAAAAGAGCAGTGGGAATAGGAGCTTTGTTCC
TTGGGTTCTTGGGAGCAGCAGGAAGCACTATGGGCGCAGCGTCAATGACGCTGACGGTACAGGCCAGACA
ATTATTGTCTGGTATAGTGCAGCAGCAGAACAATTTGCTGAGGGCTATTGAGGCGCAACAGCATCTGTTG
CAACTCACAGTCTGGGGCATCAAGCAGCTCCAGGCAAGAATCCTGGCTGTGGAAAGATACCTAAAGGATC
AACAGCTCCTGGGGATTTGGGGTTGCTCTGGAAAACTCATTTGCACCACTGCTGTGCCTTGGAATGCTAG
TTGGAGTAATAAATCTCTGGAACAGATTTGGAATCACACGACCTGGATGGAGTGGGACAGAGAAATTAAC
AATTACACAAGCTTAATACACTCCTTAATTGAAGAATCGCAAAACCAGCAAGAAAAGAATGAACAAGAAT
TATTGGAATTAGATAAATGGGCAAGTTTGTGGAATTGGTTTAACATAACAAATTGGCTGTGGTATATAAA
ATTATTCATAATGATAGTAGGAGGCTTGGTAGGTTTAAGAATAGTTTTTGCTGTACTTTCTATAGTGAAT
AGAGTTAGGCAGGGATATTCACCATTATCGTTTCAGACCCACCTCCCAACCCCGAGGGGACCCAGAGAGG
GCCTATTTCCCATGATTCCTTCATATTTGCATATACGATACAAGGCTGTTAGAGAGATAATTAGAATTAA
TTTGACTGTAAACACAAAGATATTAGTACAAAATACGTGACGTAGAAAGTAATAATTTCTTGGGTAGTTT
GCAGTTTTAAAATTATGTTTTAAAATGGACTATCATATGCTTACCGTAACTTGAAAGTATTTCGATTTCT
TGGCTTTATATATCTTGTGGAAAGGACGAAACACCGTCCAGACAACCCATTTCGAGGTTTTAGAGCTAGA
AATAGCAAGTTAAAATAAGGCTAGTCCGTTATCAACTTGAAAAAGTGGCACCGAGTCGGTGCTTTTTTAA
GCTTGGCGTAACTAGATCTTGAGACAAATGGCAGTATTCATCCACAATTTTAAAAGAAAAGGGGGGATTG
GGGGGTACAGTGCAGGGGAAAGAATAGTAGACATAATAGCAACAGACATACAAACTAAAGAATTACAAAA
ACAAATTACAAAAATTCAAAATTTTCGGGTTTATTACAGGGACAGCAGAGATCCACTTTGGCGCCGGCTC
GAGGGGG
