>Addgene plasmid #77391 | ALK gRNA (BRDN0001148180) | depositor partial sequence | sequence record 144851 | Target Sequence
TCCAGACAACCCATTTCGAG
