>Addgene plasmid #77391 | ALK gRNA (BRDN0001148180) | addgene partial sequence | sequence record 187671 | hU6-F
GTAGAAAGTAATAATTTCTTGGGTAGTTTGCAGTTTTAAAATTATGTTTTAAAATGGACTATCATATGCT
TACCGTAACTTGAAAGTATTTCGATTTCTTGGCTTTATATATCTTGTGGAAAGGACGAAACACCGTCCAG
ACAACCCATTTCGAGGTTTTAGAGCTAGAAATAGCAAGTTAAAATAAGGCTAGTCCGTTATCAACTTGAA
AAAGTGGCACCGAGTCGGTGCTTTTTTAAGCTTGGCGTAACTAGATCTTGAGACAAATGGCAGTATTCAT
CCACAATTTTAAAAGAAAAGGGGGGATTGGGGGGTACAGTGCAGGGGAAAGAATAGTAGACATAATAGCA
ACAGACATACAAACTAAAGAATTACAAAAACAAATTACAAAAATTCAAAATTTTCGGGTTTATTACAGGG
ACAGCAGAGATCCACTTTGGCGCCGGCTCGAGGGGGCCCGGGTGCAAAGATGGATAAAGTTTTAAACAGA
GAGGAATCTTTGCAGCTAATGGACCTTCTAGGTCTTGAAAGGAGTGGGAATTGGCTCCGGTGCCCGTCAG
TGGGCAGAGC
